Addgene plasmid #166099: pMEL15_MATz
Purpose: Expression of gRNA targeting the MAT locus
Depositing lab: Rebecca Burgess. Depositing organization: Stevenson University.
Backbone
  Vector backbone: p426-SNR52p-gRNA.CAN1.Y-SUP4t, Daran Lab
  Vector type: Yeast Expression, CRISPR
  Selectable markers: clonNAT
Growth in bacteria
  Bacterial resistance: Ampicillin, 100 μg/mL
  Growth temperature: 30°C
  Growth strain: NEB Stable
  Copy number: High Copy
Gene/Insert
  Gene/Insert name: MAT Z1
  gRNA/shRNA sequence: CAGTAAAATTTTATAAACCC
  Species: S. cerevisiae (budding yeast)
  Cloning method: Gibson Cloning
Terms and licenses: Academic/Nonprofit Terms; Industry Terms: Not Available to Industry
Depositor comments: Addgene QC identified differences to the theoretical sequence that the depositing lab does not believe are of functional concern.
How to cite: pMEL15_MATz was a gift from Rebecca Burgess (Addgene plasmid # 166099 ; http://n2t.net/addgene:166099 ; RRID:Addgene_166099)
