[The description below was written by a language model from this plasmid's Addgene catalogue record and pLannotate feature annotations shown in this document.]
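Description:
pMEL15_MATz is a yeast CRISPR guide RNA expression plasmid derived from the p426-SNR52p-gRNA.CAN1.Y-SUP4t backbone. It is an E. coli/S. cerevisiae shuttle vector. A high-copy ColE1/pUC-type origin and an ampicillin resistance gene (β-lactamase) support propagation in bacteria, while the yeast 2μ origin maintains it as a multicopy episome in budding yeast. Selection in yeast is by nourseothricin (clonNAT), conferred by a nourseothricin acetyltransferase cassette driven by the Ashbya gossypii TEF promoter and closed by the ADH1 terminator. This marker cassette is flanked by two loxP sites, a layout that in principle allows Cre-mediated excision. Remnants of the pBluescript-type cloning region also appear in the annotation: lac promoter and operator, T3 and T7 promoters, lacZα and lacI fragments, and a partial f1 origin.

The payload is a single guide RNA cassette. The RNA polymerase III-transcribed SNR52 small nucleolar RNA promoter drives a 20-nucleotide spacer, introduced by Gibson cloning, fused to the Streptococcus pyogenes Cas9 gRNA scaffold. Transcription ends at the SUP4 tRNA terminator, with a CYC1 terminator lying further downstream. The spacer, recorded as MAT Z1, targets the S. cerevisiae mating-type (MAT) locus. The plasmid carries no Cas9 gene, so the nuclease must be supplied separately, for example from the host strain or a second plasmid. Its stated purpose is expression of a gRNA targeting MAT; the record does not describe the downstream application further. The depositor notes that quality-control sequencing found differences from the theoretical sequence that are not thought to be of functional concern.
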