Features (pLannotate 1.2.2; 21 found; start..end, strand, type, name):
    414..506     +  CDS            lacI (fragment): lac repressor; lacI; The lac repressor binds to the lac operator to inhibit transcription in E. coli. This inhibition can be relieved by adding lactose or isopropyl-β-D-thiogalactopyranoside (IPTG).
    519..540     +  protein_bind   CAP binding site: CAP binding activates transcription in the presence of cAMP. E. coli catabolite activator protein
    555..585     +  promoter       lac promoter: promoter for the E. coli lac operon
    593..609     +  protein_bind   lac operator: The lac repressor binds to the lac operator to inhibit transcription in E. coli. This inhibition can be relieved by adding lactose or isopropyl-β-D-thiogalactopyranoside (IPTG). lac repressor encoded by lacI
    654..672     +  promoter       T3 promoter: promoter for bacteriophage T3 RNA polymerase
    690..958     +  promoter       SNR52 promoter: promoter for the S. cerevisiae small nucleolar RNA gene SNR52
    979..1053    +  misc_RNA       gRNA scaffold: guide RNA scaffold for the Streptococcus pyogenes CRISPR/Cas9 system
   1058..1077    +  terminator     SUP4 terminator: transcription terminator for the S. cerevisiae SUP4 tRNA gene
   1129..1318    +  terminator     CYC1 terminator: S. cerevisiae CYC1; transcription terminator for CYC1
   1349..1367    -  promoter       T7 promoter: promoter for bacteriophage T7 RNA polymerase
   1375..1530    +  CDS            lacZα (fragment): LacZα fragment of β-galactosidase; lacZ fragment
   1534..1774    +  rep_origin     f1 ori (fragment) (sequence partly withheld): f1 bacteriophage origin of replication; arrow indicates direction of (+) strand synthesis
   1867..1900    +  protein_bind   loxP: Cre-mediated recombination occurs in the 8-bp core sequence (GCATACAT). Cre recombinase
   2048..2235    -  terminator     ADH1 terminator: S. cerevisiae ADH1; transcription terminator for the S. cerevisiae alcohol dehydrogenase 1 (ADH1) gene
   2245..2809    -  CDS            NrsR (fragment): nourseothricin acetyltransferase; Streptomyces noursei nat1; confers resistance to nourseothricin
   2816..3159    -  promoter       TEF promoter: Ashbya gossypii TEF promoter
   3214..3247    +  protein_bind   loxP: Cre-mediated recombination occurs in the 8-bp core sequence (GCATACAT). Cre recombinase
   3464..4446    +  rep_origin     2μ ori: yeast 2μ plasmid origin of replication
   4473..4577    +  promoter       AmpR promoter: bla
   4578..5438    +  CDS            AmpR: β-lactamase; bla; confers resistance to ampicillin, carbenicillin, and related antibiotics
   5609..231     +  rep_origin     ori (across the origin): high-copy-number ColE1/pMB1/pBR322/pUC origin of replication
>Addgene plasmid #166099 | pMEL15_MATz | addgene full sequence | sequence record 328795 | Addgene NGS Result
ACCTACACCGAACTGAGATACCTACAGCGTGAGCTATGAGAAAGCGCCACGCTTCCCGAAGGGAGAAAGG
CGGACAGGTATCCGGTAAGCGGCAGGGTCGGAACAGGAGAGCGCACGAGGGAGCTTCCAGGGGGAAACGC
CTGGTATCTTTATAGTCCTGTCGGGTTTCGCCACCTCTGACTTGAGCGTCGATTTTTGTGATGCTCGTCA
GGGGGGCGGAGCCTATGGAAAAACGCCAGCAACGCGGCCTTTTTACGGTTCCTGGCCTTTTGCTGGCCTT
TTGCTCACATGTTCTTTCCTGCGTTATCCCCTGATTCTGTGGATAACCGTATTACCGCCTTTGAGTGAGC
TGATACCGCTCGCCGCAGCCGAACGACCGAGCGCAGCGAGTCAGTGAGCGAGGAAGCGGAAGAGCGCCCA
ATACGCAAACCGCCTCTCCCCGCGCGTTGGCCGATTCATTAATGCAGCTGGCACGACAGGTTTCCCGACT
GGAAAGCGGGCAGTGAGCGCAACGCAATTAATGTGAGTTAGCTCACTCATTAGGCACCCCAGGCTTTACA
CTTTATGCTTCCGGCTCGTATGTTGTGTGGAATTGTGAGCGGATAACAATTTCACACAGGAAACAGCTAT
GACCATGATTACGCCAAGCGCGCAATTAACCCTCACTAAAGGGAACAAAAGCTGGAGCTTCTTTGAAAAG
ATAATGTATGATTATGCTTTCACTCATATTTATACAGAAACTTGATGTTTTCTTTCGAGTATATACAAGG
TGATTACATGTACGTTTGAAGTACAACTCTAGATTTTGTAGTGCCCTCTTGGGCTAGCGGTAAAGGTGCG
CATTTTTTCACACCCTACAATGTTCTGTTCAAAAGATTTTGGTCAAACGCTGTAGAAGTGAAAGTTGGTG
CGCATGTTTCGGCGTTCGAAACTTCTCCGCAGTGAAAGATAAATGATCCAGTAAAATTTTATAAACCCGT
TTTAGAGCTAGAAATAGCAAGTTAAAATAAGGCTAGTCCGTTATCAACTTGAAAAAGTGGCACCGAGTCG
GTGGTGCTTTTTTTGTTTTTTATGTCTTCGAGTCATGTAATTAGTTATGTCACGCTTACGTTCACGCCCT
CCCCCCACATCCGCTCTAACCGAAAAGGAAGGAGTTAGACAACCTGAAGTCTAGGTCCCTATTTATTTTT
TTATAGTTATGTTAGTATTAAGAACGTTATTTATATTTCAAATTTTTCTTTTTTTTCTGTACAGACGCGT
GTACGCATGTAACATTATACTGAAAACCTTGCTTGAGAAGGTTTTGGGACGCTCGAAGGCTTTAATTTGC
GGCCGGTACCCAATTCGCCCTATAGTGAGTCGTATTACGCGCGCTCACTGGCCGTCGTTTTACAACGTCG
TGACTGGGAAAACCCTGGCGTTACCCAACTTAATCGCCTTGCAGCACATCCCCCTTTCGCCAGCTGGCGT
AATAGCGAAGAGGCCCGCACCGATCGCCCTTCCCAACAGTTGCGCAGCCTGAATGGCGAATGG
[124 nt withheld, positions 1534-1657]
C
[91 nt withheld, positions 1659-1749]
AGGGTGATGGTTCACGTAATGGGCCGTTGAACATTCTTAGGCTGGTCGAATCATTTAGACACGGGCATCG
TCCTCTCGAAAGGTGGCATAGGCCACTAGTGGATCTGATATCACCTAATAACTTCGTATAGCATACATTA
TACGAAGTTATATTAAGGGTTCTCGAGAGCTCGATTACAACAGGTGTTGTCCTCTGAGGACATAAAATAC
ACACCGAGATTCATCAACTCATTGCTGGAGTTAGCATATCTACAATTGGGTGAAATGGGGAGCGATTTGC
AGGCATTTGCTCGGCATGCCGGTAGAGGTGTGGTCAATAAGAGCGACCTCATGCTATACCTGAGAAAGCA
ACCTGACCTACAGGAAAGAGTTACTCAAGAATAAGAATTTTCGTTTTAAAACCTAAGAGTCACTTTAAAA
TTTGTATACACTTATTTTTTTTATAACTTATTTAATAATAAAAATCATAAATCATAAGAAATTCGCCTCG
AGATTAGGGGCAGGGCATGCTCATGTAGAGCGCCTGCTCGCCGTCCGAGGCGGTGCCGTCGTACAGGGCG
GTGTCCAGGCCGCAGAGGGTGAACCCCATCCGCCGGTACGCGTGGATCGCCGGTGCGTTGACGTTGGTGA
CCTCCAGCCAGAGGTGCCCGGCGCCCCGCTCGCGGGCGAACTCCGTCGCGAGCCCCATCAACGCGCGCCC
GACCCCGTGCCCCCGGTGCTCCGGGGCGACCTCGATGTCCTCGACGGTCAGCCGGCGGTTCCAGCCGGAG
TACGAGACGACCACGAAGCCCGCCAGGTCGCCGTCGTCCCCGTACGCGACGAACGTCCGGGAGTCCGGGT
CGCCGTCCTCCCCGTCGTCCGATTCGTCGTCCGATTCGTCGTCGGGGAACACCTTGGTCAGGGGCGGGTC
CACCGGCACCTCCCGCAGGGTGAAGCCGTCCCCGGTGGCGGTGACGCGGAAGACGGTGTCGGTGGTGAAG
GACCCATCCAGTGCCTCGATGGCCTCGGCGTCCCCCGGGACACTGGTGCGGTACCGGTAAGCCGTGTCGT
CAAGAGTGGTACCCATGGTTGTTTATGTTCGGATGTGATGTGAGAACTGTATCCTAGCAAGATTTTAAAA
GGAAGTATATGAAAGAAGAACCTCAGTGGCAAATCCTAACCTTTTATATTTCTCTACAGGGGCGCGGCGT
GGGGACAATTCAACGCGTCTGTGAGGGGAGCGTTTCCCTGCTCGCAGGTCTGCAGCGAGGAGCCGTAATT
TTTGCTTCGCGCCGTGCGGCCATCAAAATGTATGGATGCAAATGATTATACATGGGGATGTATGGGCTAA
ATGTACGGGCGACAGTCACATCATGCCCCTGAGCTGCGCACGTCAAGACTGTCAAGGAGGGTATTCTGGG
CCTCCATGTCGCTGGCCGGGTGACCCGGCGGGGACGAGGCAAGCTAAACAGATCTCTAGACCTAATAACT
TCGTATAGCATACATTATACGAAGTTATATTAAGGGTTGTCGACCTGCAGCGTACGAAGGTGCCTATTGA
TGATCTGGCGGAATGTCTGCCGTGCCATAGCCATGCCTTCACATATAGTACAGGCAACACGCAGATATAG
GTGCGACGTGAACAGTGAGCTGTATGTGCGCAGCTCGCGTTGCATTTTCGGAAGCGCTCGTTTTCGGAAA
CGCTTTGAAGTTCCTATTCCGAAGTTCCTATTCTCTAGAAAGTATAGGAACTTCAGAGCGCTTTTGAAAA
CCAAAAGCGCTCTGAAGACGCACTTTCAAAAAACCAAAAACGCACCGGACTGTAACGAGCTACTAAAATA
TTGCGAATACCGCTTCCACAAACATTGCTCAAAAGTATCTCTTTGCTATATATCTCTGTGCTATATCCCT
ATATAACCTACCCATCCACCTTTCGCTCCTTGAACTTGCATCTAAACTCGACCTCTACATTTTTTATGTT
TATCTCTAGTATTACTCTTTAGACAAAAAAATTGTAGTAAGAACTATTCATAGAGTGAATCGAAAACAAT
ACGAAAATGTAAACATTTCCTATACGTAGTATATAGAGACAAAATAGAAGAAACCGTTCATAATTTTCTG
ACCAATGAAGAATCATCAACGCTATCACTTTCTGTTCACAAAGTATGCGCAATCCACATCGGTATAGAAT
ATAATCGGGGATGCCTTTATCTTGAAAAAATGCACCCGCAGCTTCGCTAGTAATCAGTAAACGCGGGAAG
TGGAGTCAGGCTTTTTTTATGGAAGAGAAAATAGACACCAAAGTAGCCTTCTTCTAACCTTAACGGACCT
ACAGTGCAAAAAGTTATCAAGAGACTGCATTATAGAGCGCACAAAGGAGAAAAAAAGTAATCTAAGATGC
TTTGTTAGAAAAATAGCGCTCTCGGGATGCATTTTTGTAGAACAAAAAAGAAGTATAGATTCTTTGTTGG
TAAAATAGCGCTCTCGCGTTGCATTTCTGTTCTGTAAAAATGCAGCTCAGATTCTTTGTTTGAAAAATTA
GCGCTCTCGCGTTGCATTTTTGTTTTACAAAAATGAAGCACAGATTCTTCGTTGGTAAAATAGCGCTTTC
GCGTTGCATTTCTGTTCTGTAAAAATGCAGCTCAGATTCTTTGTTTGAAAAATTAGCGCTCTCGCGTTGC
ATTTTTGTTCTACAAAATGAAGCACAGATGCTTCGTTCAGGTGGCACTTTTCGGGGAAATGTGCGCGGAA
CCCCTATTTGTTTATTTTTCTAAATACATTCAAATATGTATCCGCTCATGAGACAATAACCCTGATAAAT
GCTTCAATAATATTGAAAAAGGAAGAGTATGAGTATTCAACATTTCCGTGTCGCCCTTATTCCCTTTTTT
GCGGCATTTTGCCTTCCTGTTTTTGCTCACCCAGAAACGCTGGTGAAAGTAAAAGATGCTGAAGATCAGT
TGGGTGCACGAGTGGGTTACATCGAACTGGATCTCAACAGCGGTAAGATCCTTGAGAGTTTTCGCCCCGA
AGAACGTTTTCCAATGATGAGCACTTTTAAAGTTCTGCTATGTGGCGCGGTATTATCCCGTATTGACGCC
GGGCAAGAGCAACTCGGTCGCCGCATACACTATTCTCAGAATGACTTGGTTGAGTACTCACCAGTCACAG
AAAAGCATCTTACGGATGGCATGACAGTAAGAGAATTATGCAGTGCTGCCATAACCATGAGTGATAACAC
TGCGGCCAACTTACTTCTGACAACGATCGGAGGACCGAAGGAGCTAACCGCTTTTTTGCACAACATGGGG
GATCATGTAACTCGCCTTGATCGTTGGGAACCGGAGCTGAATGAAGCCATACCAAACGACGAGCGTGACA
CCACGATGCCTGTAGCAATGGCAACAACGTTGCGCAAACTATTAACTGGCGAACTACTTACTCTAGCTTC
CCGGCAACAATTAATAGACTGGATGGAGGCGGATAAAGTTGCAGGACCACTTCTGCGCTCGGCCCTTCCG
GCTGGCTGGTTTATTGCTGATAAATCTGGAGCCGGTGAGCGTGGGTCTCGCGGTATCATTGCAGCACTGG
GGCCAGATGGTAAGCCCTCCCGTATCGTAGTTATCTACACGACGGGGAGTCAGGCAACTATGGATGAACG
AAATAGACAGATCGCTGAGATAGGTGCCTCACTGATTAAGCATTGGTAACTGTCAGACCAAGTTTACTCA
TATATACTTTAGATTGATTTAAAACTTCATTTTTAATTTAAAAGGATCTAGGTGAAGATCCTTTTTGATA
ATCTCATGACCAAAATCCCTTAACGTGAGTTTTCGTTCCACTGAGCGTCAGACCCCGTAGAAAAGATCAA
AGGATCTTCTTGAGATCCTTTTTTTCTGCGCGTAATCTGCTGCTTGCAAACAAAAAAACCACCGCTACCA
GCGGTGGTTTGTTTGCCGGATCAAGAGCTACCAACTCTTTTTCCGAAGGTAACTGGCTTCAGCAGAGCGC
AGATACCAAATACTGTTCTTCTAGTGTAGCCGTAGTTAGGCCACCACTTCAAGAACTCTGTAGCACCGCC
TACATACCTCGCTCTGCTAATCCTGTTACCAGTGGCTGCTGCCAGTGGCGATAAGTCGTGTCTTACCGGG
TTGGACTCAAGACGATAGTTACCGGATAAGGCGCAGCGGTCGGGCTGAACGGGGGGTTCGTGCACACAGC
CCAGCTTGGAGCGAACG
